Addgene plasmid #136540: pSLIK_hygro_p53(R280K)_V5
Purpose: Lentiviral expression vector for an inducible p53(R280K)-V5
Depositing lab: Kevin Janes. Depositing organization: University of Virginia. Publication: Sporadic activation of an oxidative stress-dependent NRF2-p53 signaling network in breast epithelial spheroids and premalignancies. Pereira EJ, Burns JS, Lee CY, Marohl T, Calderon D, Wang L, Atkins KA, Wang CC, Janes KA. Sci Signal. 2020 Apr 14;13(627). pii: 13/627/eaba4200. doi: 10.1126/scisignal.aba4200. PubMed 32291314.
Backbone
  Vector backbone: pSLIK-hygro
  Backbone manufacturer: Addgene #25737
  Backbone size w/o insert (bp): 13286
  Vector type: Mammalian Expression, Lentiviral ; destinatioin vector for gateway cloning
  Selectable markers: Hygromycin
Growth in bacteria
  Bacterial resistance: Ampicillin, 100 μg/mL
  Growth temperature: 37°C
  Growth strain: NEB Stable
  Copy number: Unknown
Gene/Insert
  Gene/Insert name: p53(R280K)
  Species: H. sapiens (human)
  Insert size (bp): 1278
  Mutation: p53(R280K)V5 was cloned from pLenti6-p53-R280K-V5 plasmid from Addgene (plasmid #22933) with SpeI and MfeI 5' and 3' sites, respectively. There is a C --> G polymorphism at base pair 215 in ORF (corresponding to codon 72- switching from a proline to an arginine). This base pair substitution was encoded in the insert in the pLenti6 plasmid obtained from Addgene and is a common sequence polymorphism observed in p53.
  GenBank ID: NM_000546
  Entrez Gene: TP53 (a.k.a. BCC7, BMFS5, LFS1, P53, TRP53)
  Tag / fusion protein: V5 (C terminal on insert)
  Cloning method: Gateway Cloning
  Sequencing primers: 5′ CMV-F
Terms and licenses: Academic/Nonprofit Terms; Industry Terms: Not Available to Industry
How to cite: pSLIK_hygro_p53(R280K)_V5 was a gift from Kevin Janes (Addgene plasmid # 136540 ; http://n2t.net/addgene:136540 ; RRID:Addgene_136540)
