[The description below was written by a language model from this plasmid's Addgene catalogue record and pLannotate feature annotations shown in this document.]
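Description:
pSLIK_hygro_p53(R280K)_V5 is a single-vector, doxycycline-inducible lentiviral expression plasmid built on the pSLIK-hygro backbone, carrying human TP53 with the R280K mutation and a C-terminal V5 epitope tag. It is propagated in E. coli through a high-copy ColE1/pUC-type origin with ampicillin resistance. The backbone also contains an f1 origin and an SV40/EM7-driven bleomycin/Zeocin resistance cassette lying outside the viral genome. The lentiviral portion has a CMV enhancer/promoter fused to a truncated HIV-1 5' LTR, which drives genomic RNA production in packaging cells. This is followed by the Ψ packaging signal, RRE, cPPT/CTS, a WPRE, a truncated 3' LTR and a bGH polyadenylation signal.

The payload sits between attB1 and attB2 sites left by Gateway recombination. There, a tight TRE promoter (seven tet operators upstream of a minimal CMV promoter) drives the p53(R280K)-V5 open reading frame. Downstream, a constitutive human UbC promoter expresses the reverse tetracycline transactivator rtTA3, linked through an EMCV IRES to a hygromycin resistance gene. Transduced mammalian cells can therefore be selected with hygromycin and already carry the transactivator, which switches on the mutant p53 when doxycycline is added. According to the record, the insert was subcloned from an earlier pLenti6 p53-R280K-V5 plasmid. It also carries the common codon 72 proline-to-arginine polymorphism inherited from that source.

The stated purpose is inducible lentiviral expression of p53(R280K)-V5. The associated publication concerns NRF2-p53 signalling in breast epithelial spheroids and premalignancies.
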