Features (pLannotate 1.2.2; 42 found; start..end, strand, type, name):
      1..380     +  enhancer       CMV enhancer: human cytomegalovirus immediate early enhancer
    381..580     +  promoter       CMV promoter: human cytomegalovirus (CMV) immediate early promoter
    598..778     +  LTR            5' LTR (truncated): truncated 5' long terminal repeat (LTR) from HIV-1
    825..950     +  misc_feature   HIV-1 Ψ: packaging signal of human immunodeficiency virus type 1
    934..1297    +  CDS            HIV-1 gag (fragment): gag protein from human immunodeficiency virus 1; gag
   1443..1676    +  misc_feature   RRE: The Rev response element (RRE) of HIV-1 allows for Rev-dependent mRNA export from the nucleus to the cytoplasm.
   2053..2153    +  CDS            Rev (fragment): human immunodeficiency virus 1 (HIV-1) Rev protein; rev; enhances nuclear export of unspliced and incompletely spliced viral mRNAs
   2203..2320    +  misc_feature   cPPT/CTS: central polypurine tract and central termination sequence of HIV-1
   2377..2401    +  protein_bind   attB1: mutant version of attB; recombination site for the Gateway® BP reaction BP Clonase™
   2433..2747    +  promoter       tight TRE promoter: Tet-responsive promoter PTight, consisting of seven tet operator sequences followed by the minimal CMV promoter
   2754..3932    +  CDS            p53: human tumor suppressor protein that is often mutated in cancers; Homo sapiens TP53; responds to cellular stresses to regulate the expression of target genes
   3966..4007    +  CDS            V5 tag: epitope tag from simian virus 5
   4055..4079    -  protein_bind   attB2: mutant version of attB; recombination site for the Gateway® BP reaction BP Clonase™
   4129..5340    +  promoter       UbC promoter: human ubiquitin C promoter
   5405..5457    +  misc_feature   MCS (fragment): multiple cloning site
   5465..6162    +  CDS            rtTA3 (fragment): reverse tetracycline transactivator 3 activates expression from Tet-responsive promoters in the presence of doxycycline
   6092..6202    +  CDS            VP48: 3 tandem repeats of the minimal activation domain of herpes simplex virus VP16 (Cheng et al., 2013)
   6352..6814    +  misc_feature   IRES: internal ribosome entry site (IRES) of the encephalomyocarditis virus (EMCV)
   6872..7892    +  CDS            HygR (fragment): aminoglycoside phosphotransferase from E. coli; aph(4)-Ia; confers resistance to hygromycin
   7910..8188    +  CDS            yokD (fragment): YOKD_BACSU - Experimental evidence at protein level: Swiss-Prot protein existence level 1. May contribute to antibiotic resistance. From Bacillus subtilis (strain 168).
   8218..8301    +  CDS            large T antigen (fragment): large T antigen from SV40 (simian virus 40)
   8335..8358    +  misc_feature   MCS (fragment): pBluescript multiple cloning site
   8358..8946    +  misc_feature   WPRE: woodchuck hepatitis virus posttranscriptional regulatory element
   8947..8966    +  misc_feature   MCS (fragment): pBluescript multiple cloning site
   8968..9468    +  CDS            nef (fragment): NEF_HV1LA - Experimental evidence at protein level: Swiss-Prot protein existence level 1. Extracellular Nef protein targets CD4(+) T-lymphocytes for apoptosis by interacting with CXCR4 surface receptors. From Human immunodeficiency virus type 1 group M subtype B (isolate Lai) (HIV-1).
   9475..9655    +  LTR            5' LTR (truncated): truncated 5' long terminal repeat (LTR) from HIV-1
   9687..9911    +  polyA_signal   bGH poly(A) signal: bovine growth hormone polyadenylation signal
   9915..9936    +  promoter       SV40 promoter (fragment): SV40 enhancer and early promoter
   9957..10385   +  rep_origin     f1 ori (sequence partly withheld): f1 bacteriophage origin of replication; arrow indicates direction of (+) strand synthesis
  10399..10728   +  promoter       SV40 promoter: SV40 enhancer and early promoter
  10776..10823   +  promoter       EM7 promoter: synthetic bacterial promoter&nbsp
  10842..11216   +  CDS            BleoR: antibiotic-binding protein; Sh ble from Streptoalloteichus hindustanus; confers resistance to bleomycin, phleomycin, and Zeocin™
  11226..11351   +  CDS            ble (fragment): BLE_KLEPN - Experimental evidence at protein level: Swiss-Prot protein existence level 1. Binding protein with a strong affinity to the bleomycin family of antibiotics. Binds to CL990; an antimitotic-antibiotic compound. From Klebsiella pneumoniae.
  11346..11467   +  polyA_signal   SV40 poly(A) signal: SV40 polyadenylation signal
  11538..11560   -  protein_bind   lac operator (fragment): The lac repressor binds to the lac operator to inhibit transcription in E. coli. This inhibition can be relieved by adding lactose or isopropyl-β-D-thiogalactopyranoside (IPTG). lac repressor encoded by lacI
  11564..11594   -  promoter       lac promoter: promoter for the E. coli lac operon
  11609..11630   -  protein_bind   CAP binding site: CAP binding activates transcription in the presence of cAMP. E. coli catabolite activator protein
  11643..11735   -  CDS            lacI (fragment): lac repressor; lacI; The lac repressor binds to the lac operator to inhibit transcription in E. coli. This inhibition can be relieved by adding lactose or isopropyl-β-D-thiogalactopyranoside (IPTG).
  11918..12506   -  rep_origin     ori: high-copy-number ColE1/pMB1/pBR322/pUC origin of replication
  12677..13537   -  CDS            AmpR: β-lactamase; bla; confers resistance to ampicillin, carbenicillin, and related antibiotics
  13538..13642   -  promoter       AmpR promoter: bla
  13701..13753   -  misc_feature   bom (fragment): basis of mobility region from pBR322
>Addgene plasmid #136540 | pSLIK_hygro_p53(R280K)_V5 | addgene full sequence | sequence record 292641 | Addgene NGS Result
GACATTGATTATTGACTAGTTATTAATAGTAATCAATTACGGGGTCATTAGTTCATAGCCCATATATGGA
GTTCCGCGTTACATAACTTACGGTAAATGGCCCGCCTGGCTGACCGCCCAACGACCCCCGCCCATTGACG
TCAATAATGACGTATGTTCCCATAGTAACGCCAATAGGGACTTTCCATTGACGTCAATGGGTGGAGTATT
TACGGTAAACTGCCCACTTGGCAGTACATCAAGTGTATCATATGCCAAGTACGCCCCCTATTGACGTCAA
TGACGGTAAATGGCCCGCCTGGCATTATGCCCAGTACATGACCTTATGGGACTTTCCTACTTGGCAGTAC
ATCTACGTATTAGTCATCGCTATTACCATGGTGATGCGGTTTTGGCAGTACATCAATGGGCGTGGATAGC
GGTTTGACTCACGGGGATTTCCAAGTCTCCACCCCATTGACGTCAATGGGAGTTTGTTTTGGCACCAAAA
TCAACGGGACTTTCCAAAATGTCGTAACAACTCCGCCCCATTGACGCAAATGGGCGGTAGGCGTGTACGG
TGGGAGGTCTATATAAGCAGCGCGTTTTGCCTGTACTGGGTCTCTCTGGTTAGACCAGATCTGAGCCTGG
GAGCTCTCTGGCTAACTAGGGAACCCACTGCTTAAGCCTCAATAAAGCTTGCCTTGAGTGCTTCAAGTAG
TGTGTGCCCGTCTGTTGTGTGACTCTGGTAACTAGAGATCCCTCAGACCCTTTTAGTCAGTGTGGAAAAT
CTCTAGCAGTGGCGCCCGAACAGGGACTTGAAAGCGAAAGGGAAACCAGAGGAGCTCTCTCGACGCAGGA
CTCGGCTTGCTGAAGCGCGCACGGCAAGAGGCGAGGGGCGGCGACTGGTGAGTACGCCAAAAATTTTGAC
TAGCGGAGGCTAGAAGGAGAGAGATGGGTGCGAGAGCGTCAGTATTAAGCGGGGGAGAATTAGATCGCGA
TGGGAAAAAATTCGGTTAAGGCCAGGGGGAAAGAAAAAATATAAATTAAAACATATAGTATGGGCAAGCA
GGGAGCTAGAACGATTCGCAGTTAATCCTGGCCTGTTAGAAACATCAGAAGGCTGTAGACAAATACTGGG
ACAGCTACAACCATCCCTTCAGACAGGATCAGAAGAACTTAGATCATTATATAATACAGTAGCAACCCTC
TATTGTGTGCATCAAAGGATAGAGATAAAAGACACCAAGGAAGCTTTAGACAAGATAGAGGAAGAGCAAA
ACAAAAGTAAGACCACCGCACAGCAAGCGGCCGCTGATCTTCAGACCTGGAGGAGGAGATATGAGGGACA
ATTGGAGAAGTGAATTATATAAATATAAAGTAGTAAAAATTGAACCATTAGGAGTAGCACCCACCAAGGC
AAAGAGAAGAGTGGTGCAGAGAGAAAAAAGAGCAGTGGGAATAGGAGCTTTGTTCCTTGGGTTCTTGGGA
GCAGCAGGAAGCACTATGGGCGCAGCGTCAATGACGCTGACGGTACAGGCCAGACAATTATTGTCTGGTA
TAGTGCAGCAGCAGAACAATTTGCTGAGGGCTATTGAGGCGCAACAGCATCTGTTGCAACTCACAGTCTG
GGGCATCAAGCAGCTCCAGGCAAGAATCCTGGCTGTGGAAAGATACCTAAAGGATCAACAGCTCCTGGGG
ATTTGGGGTTGCTCTGGAAAACTCATTTGCACCACTGCTGTGCCTTGGAATGCTAGTTGGAGTAATAAAT
CTCTGGAACAGATTTGGAATCACACGACCTGGATGGAGTGGGACAGAGAAATTAACAATTACACAAGCTT
AATACACTCCTTAATTGAAGAATCGCAAAACCAGCAAGAAAAGAATGAACAAGAATTATTGGAATTAGAT
AAATGGGCAAGTTTGTGGAATTGGTTTAACATAACAAATTGGCTGTGGTATATAAAATTATTCATAATGA
TAGTAGGAGGCTTGGTAGGTTTAAGAATAGTTTTTGCTGTACTTTCTATAGTGAATAGAGTTAGGCAGGG
ATATTCACCATTATCGTTTCAGACCCACCTCCCAACCCCGAGGGGACCCGACAGGCCCGAAGGAATAGAA
GAAGAAGGTGGAGAGAGAGACAGAGACAGATCCATTCGATTAGTGAACGGATCGGCACTGCGTGCGCCAA
TTCTGCAGACAAATGGCAGTATTCATCCACAATTTTAAAAGAAAAGGGGGGATTGGGGGGTACAGTGCAG
GGGAAAGAATAGTAGACATAATAGCAACAGACATACAAACTAAAGAATTACAAAAACAAATTACAAAAAT
TCAAAATTTTCGGGTTTATTACAGGGACAGCAGAGATCCAGTTTGGTTAATTCTAGACAGTTATCAACAA
GTTTGTACAAAAAAGCAGGCTTTAAAGGAACCAATTCAGTCGACTGGATCCCGAGTTTACTCCCTATCAG
TGATAGAGAACGTATGTCGAGTTTACTCCCTATCAGTGATAGAGAACGATGTCGAGTTTACTCCCTATCA
GTGATAGAGAACGTATGTCGAGTTTACTCCCTATCAGTGATAGAGAACGTATGTCGAGTTTACTCCCTAT
CAGTGATAGAGAACGTATGTCGAGTTTATCCCTATCAGTGATAGAGAACGTATGTCGAGTTTACTCCCTA
TCAGTGATAGAGAACGTATGTCGAGGTAGGCGTGTACGGTGGGAGGCCTATATAAGCAGAGCTCGTTTAG
TGAACCGTCAGATCGCCACTAGTATGGAGGAGCCGCAGTCAGATCCTAGCGTCGAGCCCCCTCTGAGTCA
GGAAACATTTTCAGACCTATGGAAACTACTTCCTGAAAACAACGTTCTGTCCCCCTTGCCGTCCCAAGCA
ATGGATGATTTGATGCTGTCCCCGGACGATATTGAACAATGGTTCACTGAAGACCCAGGTCCAGATGAAG
CTCCCAGAATGCCAGAGGCTGCTCCCCGCGTGGCCCCTGCACCAGCAGCTCCTACACCGGCGGCCCCTGC
ACCAGCCCCCTCCTGGCCCCTGTCATCTTCTGTCCCTTCCCAGAAAACCTACCAGGGCAGCTACGGTTTC
CGTCTGGGCTTCTTGCATTCTGGGACAGCCAAGTCTGTGACTTGCACGTACTCCCCTGCCCTCAACAAGA
TGTTTTGCCAACTGGCCAAGACCTGCCCTGTGCAGCTGTGGGTTGATTCCACACCCCCGCCCGGCACCCG
CGTCCGCGCCATGGCCATCTACAAGCAGTCACAGCACATGACGGAGGTTGTGAGGCGCTGCCCCCACCAT
GAGCGCTGCTCAGATAGCGATGGTCTGGCCCCTCCTCAGCATCTTATCCGAGTGGAAGGAAATTTGCGTG
TGGAGTATTTGGATGACAGAAACACTTTTCGACATAGTGTGGTGGTGCCCTATGAGCCGCCTGAGGTTGG
CTCTGACTGTACCACCATCCACTACAACTACATGTGTAACAGTTCCTGCATGGGCGGCATGAACCGGAGG
CCCATCCTCACCATCATCACACTGGAAGACTCCAGTGGTAATCTACTGGGACGGAACAGCTTTGAGGTGC
GTGTTTGTGCCTGTCCTGGGAAAGACCGGCGCACAGAGGAAGAGAATCTCCGCAAGAAAGGGGAGCCTCA
CCACGAGCTGCCCCCAGGGAGCACTAAGCGAGCACTGCCCAACAACACCAGCTCCTCTCCCCAGCCAAAG
AAGAAACCACTGGATGGAGAATATTTCACCCTTCAGATCCGTGGGCGTGAGCGCTTCGAGATGTTCCGAG
AGCTGAATGAGGCCTTGGAACTCAAGGATGCCCAGGCTGGGAAGGAGCCAGGGGGGAGCAGGGCTCACTC
CAGCCACCTGAAGTCCAAAAAGGGTCAGTCTACCTCCCGCCATAAAAAACTCATGTTCAAGACAGAAGGG
CCTGACTCAGACAAGGGCTCGAGTCTAGAGGGCCCGCGGTTCGAAGGTAAGCCTATCCCTAACCCTCTCC
TCGGTCTCGATTCTACGCGTACCGGTTAGCAATTGGAAGACTAATGCGTTTTCGAGATATCTAGACCCAG
CTTTCTTGTACAAAGTGGTTGATAACATCTCGAGCCATAAAGATGGTTAATTAACCCACCCAAGATCTGG
CCTCCGCGCCGGGTTTTGGCGCCTCCCGCGGGCGCCCCCCTCCTCACGGCGAGCGCTGCCACGTCAGACG
AAGGGCGCAGCGAGCGTCCTGATCCTTCCGCCCGGACGCTCAGGACAGCGGCCCGCTGCTCATAAGACTC
GGCCTTAGAACCCCAGTATCAGCAGAAGGACATTTTAGGACGGGACTTGGGTGACTCTAGGGCACTGGTT
TTCTTTCCAGAGAGCGGAACAGGCGAGGAAAAGTAGTCCCTTCTCGGCGATTCTGCGGAGGGATCTCCGT
GGGGCGGTGAACGCCGATGATTATATAAGGACGCGCCGGGTGTGGCACAGCTAGTTCCGTCGCAGCCGGG
ATTTGGGTCGCGGTTCTTGTTTGTGGATCGCTGTGATCGTCACTTGGTGAGTAGCGGGCTGCTGGGCTGG
CCGGGGCTTTCGTGGCCGCCGGGCCGCTCGGTGGGACGGAAGCGTGTGGAGAGACCGCCAAGGGCTGTAG
TCTGGGTCCGCGAGCAAGGTTGCCCTGAACTGGGGGTTGGGGGGAGCGCAGCAAAATGGCGGCTGTTCCC
GAGTCTTGAATGGAAGACGCTTGTGAGGCGGGCTGTGAGGTCGTTGAAACAAGGTGGGGGGCATGGTGGG
CGGCAAGAACCCAAGGTCTTGAGGCCTTCGCTAATGCGGGAAAGCTCTTATTCGGGTGAGATGGGCTGGG
GCACCATCTGGGGACCCTGACGTGAAGTTTGTCACTGACTGGAGAACTCGGTTTGTCGTCTGTTGCGGGG
GCGGCAGTTATGGCGGTGCCGTTGGGCAGTGCACCCGTACCTTTGGGAGCGCGCGCCCTCGTCGTGTCGT
GACGTCACCCGTTCTGTTGGCTTATAATGCAGGGTGGGGCCACCTGCCGGTAGGTGTGCGGTAGGCTTTT
CTCCGTCGCAGGACGCAGGGTTCGGGCCTAGGGTAGGCTCTCCTGAATCGACAGGCGCCGGACCTCTGGT
GAGGGGAGGGATAAGTGAGGCGTCAGTTTCTTTGGTCGGTTTTATGTACCTATCTTCTTAAGTAGCTGAA
GCTCCGGTTTTGAACTATGCGCTCGGGGTTGGCGAGTGTGTTTTGTGAAGTTTTTTAGGCACCTTTTGAA
ATGTAATCATTTGGGTCAATATGTAATTTTCAGTGTTAGACTAGTAAATTGTCCGCTAAATTCTGGCCGT
TTTTGGCTTTTTTGTTAGACGAAGCTTGGTACCGAGCTCGGATCTCCACCCCGTACCGGTCCTGCAGGAT
TTAAATGGCGCGCCGCTAGCGCTACCGGACTCAGATCTCGAGCTCAAGCTTCGAATTCTGCAGTCGAATT
CACCATGTCTAGACTGGACAAGAGCAAAGTCATAAACGGAGCTCTGGAATTACTCAATGGTGTCGGTATC
GAAGGCCTGACGACAAGGAAACTCGCTCAAAAGCTGGGAGTTGAGCAGCCTACCCTGTACTGGCACGTGA
AGAACAAGCGGGCCCTGCTCGATGCCCTGCCAATCGAGATGCTGGACAGGCATCATACCCACTTCTGCCC
CCTGGAAGGCGAGTCATGGCAAGACTTTCTGCGGAACAACGCCAAGTCATACCGCTGTGCTCTCCTCTCA
CATCGCGACGGGGCTAAAGTGCATCTCGGCACCCGCCCAACAGAGAAACAGTACGAAACCCTGGAAAATC
AGCTCGCGTTCCTGTGTCAGCAAGGCTTCTCCCTGGAGAACGCACTGTACGCTCTGTCCGCCGTGGGCCA
CTTTACACTGGGCTGCGTATTGGAGGAACAGGAGCATCAAGTAGCAAAAGAGGAAAGAGAGACACCTACC
ACCGATTCTATGCCCCCACTTCTGAGACAAGCAATTGAGCTGTTCGACCGGCAGGGAGCCGAACCTGCCT
TCCTTTTCGGCCTGGAACTAATCATATGTGGCCTGGAGAAACAGCTAAAGTGCGAAAGCGGCGGGCCGAC
CGACGCCCTTGACGATTTTGACTTAGACATGCTCCCAGCCGATGCCCTTGACGACTTTGACCTTGATATG
CTGCCTGCTGACGCTCTTGACGATTTTGACCTTGACATGCTCCCCGGGTAACTAAGTAAGGATCCGCGGC
CGCACTAGAGGAATTCCGCCCCTCYCCCCCCTAACGTTACTGGCCGAAGCCGCTTGGAATAAGGCCGGTG
TGCGTTTGTCTATATGTTATTTTCCACCATATTGCCGTCTTTTGGCAATGTGAGGGCCCGGAAACCTGGC
CCTGTCTTCTTGACGAGCATTCCTAGGGGTCTTTCCCCTCTCGCCAAAGGAATGCAAGGTCTGTTGAATG
TCGTGAAGGAAGCAGTTCCTCTGGAAGCTTCTTGAAGACAAACAACGTCTGTAGCGACCCTTTGCAGGCA
GCGGAACCCCCCACCTGGCGACAGGTGCCTCTGCGGCCAAAAGCCACGTGTATAAGATACACCTGCAAAG
GCGGCACAACCCCAGTGCCACGTTGTGAGTTGGATAGTTGTGGAAAGAGTCAAATGGCTCTCCTCAAGCG
TATTCAACAAGGGGCTGAAGGATGCCCAGAAGGTACCCCATTGTATGGGATCTGATCTGGGGCCTCGGTG
CACATGCTTTACATGTGTTTAGTCGAGGTTAAAAAAACGTCTAGGCCCCCCGAACCACGGGGACGTGGTT
TTCCTTTGAAAAACACGATGATAAGCTTACCGGTACGCGTGATAGCTTGCCACAACCCGTACCAAAGATG
GATAGATCCGGAAAGCCTGAACTCACCGCGACGTCTGTCGAGAAGTTTCTGATCGAAAAGTTCGACAGCG
TCTCCGACCTGATGCAGCTCTCGGAGGGCGAAGAATCTCGTGCTTTCAGCTTCGATGTAGGAGGGCGTGG
ATATGTCCTGCGGGTAAATAGCTGCGCCGATGGTTTCTACAAAGATCGTTATGTTTATCGGCACTTTGCA
TCGGCCGCGCTCCCGATTCCGGAAGTGCTTGACATTGGGGAATTCAGCGAGAGCCTGACCTATTGCATCT
CCCGCCGTGCACAGGGTGTCACGTTGCAAGACCTGCCTGAAACCGAACTGCCCGCTGTTCTGCAGCCGGT
CGCGGAGGCCATGGATGCGATCGCTGCGGCCGATCTTAGCCAGACGAGCGGGTTCGGCCCATTCGGACCG
CAAGGAATCGGTCAATACACTACATGGCGTGATTTCATATGCGCGATTGCTGATCCCCATGTGTATCACT
GGCAAACTGTGATGGACGACACCGTCAGTGCGTCCGTCGCGCAGGCTCTCGATGAGCTGATGCTTTGGGC
CGAGGACTGCCCCGAAGTCCGGCACCTCGTGCACGCGGATTTCGGCTCCAACAATGTCCTGACGGACAAT
GGCCGCATAACAGCGGTCATTGACTGGAGCGAGGCGATGTTCGGGGATTCCCAATACGAGGTCGCCAACA
TCTTCTTCTGGAGGCCGTGGTTGGCTTGTATGGAGCAGCAGACGCGCTACTTCGAGCGGAGGCATCCGGA
GCTTGCAGGATCGCCGCGGCTCCGGGCGTATATGCTCCGCATTGGTCTTGACCAACTCTATCAGAGCTTG
GTTGACGGCAATTTCGATGATGCAGCTTGGGCGCAGGGTCGATGCGACGCAATCGTCCGATCCGGAGCCG
GGACTGTCGGGCGTACACAAATCGCCCGCAGAAGCGCGGCCGTCTGGACCGATGGCTGTGTAGAAGTACT
CGCCGATAGTGGAAACCGACGCCCCAGCACTCGTCCGAGGGCAAAGGAATAGAGTAGATGCCGACCGAAC
AAGAGCTGATTTCGAGAACGCCTCAGCCAGCAACTCGCGCGAGCCTAGCAAGGCAAATGCGAGAGAACGG
CCTTACGCTTGGTGGCACAGTTCTCGTCCACAGTTCGCTAAGCTCGCTCGGCTGGGTCGCGGGAGGGCCG
GTCGCAGTGATTCAGGCCCTTCTGGATTGTGTTGGTCCCCAGGGCACGATTGTCATGCCCACGCACTCGG
GTGATCTGACTGATCCCGCAGATTGGAGATCGCCGCCCGTGCCTGCCGATTGGGTGCAGATCTCTAGATC
TGTACAAGTAAAGCGGCCGCGACTCTAGATCATAATCAGCCATACCACATTTGTAGAGGTTTTACTTGCT
TTAAAAAACCTCCCACACCTCCCCCTGAACCTGAAACATAAAATGAATGCAATTGTTGTTGTTTAGTCCC
TCCCAATTCGATATCAAGCTTATCGATAATCAACCTCTGGATTACAAAATTTGTGAAAGATTGACTGGTA
TTCTTAACTATGTTGCTCCTTTTACGCTATGTGGATACGCTGCTTTAATGCCTTTGTATCATGCTATTGC
TTCCCGTATGGCTTTCATTTTCTCCTCCTTGTATAAATCCTGGTTGCTGTCTCTTTATGAGGAGTTGTGG
CCCGTTGTCAGGCAACGTGGCGTGGTGTGCACTGTGTTTGCTGACGCAACCCCCACTGGTTGGGGCATTG
CCACCACCTGTCAGCTCCTTTCCGGGACTTTCGCTTTCCCCCTCCCTATTGCCACGGCGGAACTCATCGC
CGCCTGCCTTGCCCGCTGCTGGACAGGGGCTCGGCTGTTGGGCACTGACAATTCCGTGGTGTTGTCGGGG
AAATCATCGTCCTTTCCTTGGCTGCTCGCCTGTGTTGCCACCTGGATTCTGCGCGGGACGTCCTTCTGCT
ACGTCCCTTCGGCCCTCAATCCAGCGGACCTTCCTTCCCGCGGCCTGCTGCCGGCTCTGCGGCCTCTTCC
GCGTCTTCGCCTTCGCCCTCAGACGAGTCGGATCTCCCTTTGGGCCGCCTCCCCGCATCGATACCGTCGA
CCTCGATCGAGACCTAGAAAAACATGGAGCAATCACAAGTAGCAATACAGCAGCTACCAATGCTGATTGT
GCCTGGCTAGAAGCACAAGAGGAGGAGGAGGTGGGTTTTCCAGTCACACCTCAGGTACCTTTAAGACCAA
TGACTTACAAGGCAGCTGTAGATCTTAGCCACTTTTTAAAAGAAAAGGGGGGACTGGAAGGGCTAATTCA
CTCCCAACGAAGACAAGATATCCTTGATCTGTGGATCTACCACACACAAGGCTACTTCCCTGATTGGCAG
AACTACACACCAGGGCCAGGGATCAGATATCCACTGACCTTTGGATGGTGCTACAAGCTAGTACCAGTTG
AGCAAGAGAAGGTAGAAGAAGCCAATGAAGGAGAGAACACCCGCTTGTTACACCCTGTGAGCCTGCATGG
GATGGATGACCCGGAGAGAGAAGTATTAGAGTGGAGGTTTGACAGCCGCCTAGCATTTCATCACATGGCC
CGAGAGCTGCATCCGGACTGTACTGGGTCTCTCTGGTTAGACCAGATCTGAGCCTGGGAGCTCTCTGGCT
AACTAGGGAACCCACTGCTTAAGCCTCAATAAAGCTTGCCTTGAGTGCTTCAAGTAGTGTGTGCCCGTCT
GTTGTGTGACTCTGGTAACTAGAGATCCCTCAGACCCTTTTAGTCAGTGTGGAAAATCTCTAGCAGGGCC
CGTTTAAACCCGCTGATCAGCCTCGACTGTGCCTTCTAGTTGCCAGCCATCTGTTGTTTGCCCCTCCCCC
GTGCCTTCCTTGACCCTGGAAGGTGCCACTCCCACTGTCCTTTCCTAATAAAATGAGGAAATTGCATCGC
ATTGTCTGAGTAGGTGTCATTCTATTCTGGGGGGTGGGGTGGGGCAGGACAGCAAGGGGGAGGATTGGGA
AGACAATAGCAGGCATGCTGGGGATGCGGTGGGCTCTATGGCTTCTGAGGCGGAAAGAACCAGCTGGGGC
TCTAGGGGGTATCCCC
[124 nt withheld, positions 9957-10080]
C
[91 nt withheld, positions 10082-10172]
A
[49 nt withheld, positions 10174-10222]
CCTTTGACGTTGGAGTCCACGTTCTTT
[37 nt withheld, positions 10250-10286]
ACCCTATCTCGGTCTATTCTTTTGATTTATAAGGGATTTTGCCGATTTCGGCCTATTGGTTAAAAAATGA
GCTGATTTAACAAAAATTTAACGCGAATTAATTCTGTGGAATGTGTGTCAGTTAGGGTGTGGAAAGTCCC
CAGGCTCCCCAGCAGGCAGAAGTATGCAAAGCATGCATCTCAATTAGTCAGCAACCAGGTGTGGAAAGTC
CCCAGGCTCCCCAGCAGGCAGAAGTATGCAAAGCATGCATCTCAATTAGTCAGCAACCATAGTCCCGCCC
CTAACTCCGCCCATCCCGCCCCTAACTCCGCCCAGTTCCGCCCATTCTCCGCCCCATGGCTGACTAATTT
TTTTTATTTATGCAGAGGCCGAGGCCGCCTCTGCCTCTGAGCTATTCCAGAAGTAGTGAGGAGGCTTTTT
TGGAGGCCTAGGCTTTTGCAAAAAGCTCCCGGGAGCTTGTATATCCATTTTCGGATCTGATCAGCACGTG
TTGACAATTAATCATCGGCATAGTATATCGGCATAGTATAATACGACAAGGTGAGGAACTAAACCATGGC
CAAGTTGACCAGTGCCGTTCCGGTGCTCACCGCGCGCGACGTCGCCGGAGCGGTCGAGTTCTGGACCGAC
CGGCTCGGGTTCTCCCGGGACTTCGTGGAGGACGACTTCGCCGGTGTGGTCCGGGACGACGTGACCCTGT
TCATCAGCGCGGTCCAGGACCAGGTGGTGCCGGACAACACCCTGGCCTGGGTGTGGGTGCGCGGCCTGGA
CGAGCTGTACGCCGAGTGGTCGGAGGTCGTGTCCACGAACTTCCGGGACGCCTCCGGGCCGGCCATGACC
GAGATCGGCGAGCAGCCGTGGGGGCGGGAGTTCGCCCTGCGCGACCCGGCCGGCAACTGCGTGCACTTCG
TGGCCGAGGAGCAGGACTGACACGTGCTACGAGATTTCGATTCCACCGCCGCCTTCTATGAAAGGTTGGG
CTTCGGAATCGTTTTCCGGGACGCCGGCTGGATGATCCTCCAGCGCGGGGATCTCATGCTGGAGTTCTTC
GCCCACCCCAACTTGTTTATTGCAGCTTATAATGGTTACAAATAAAGCAATAGCATCACAAATTTCACAA
ATAAAGCATTTTTTTCACTGCATTCTAGTTGTGGTTTGTCCAAACTCATCAATGTATCTTATCATGTCTG
TATACCGTCGACCTCTAGCTAGAGCTTGGCGTAATCATGGTCATAGCTGTTTCCTGTGTGAAATTGTTAT
CCGCTCACAATTCCACACAACATACGAGCCGGAAGCATAAAGTGTAAAGCCTGGGGTGCCTAATGAGTGA
GCTAACTCACATTAATTGCGTTGCGCTCACTGCCCGCTTTCCAGTCGGGAAACCTGTCGTGCCAGCTGCA
TTAATGAATCGGCCAACGCGCGGGGAGAGGCGGTTTGCGTATTGGGCGCTCTTCCGCTTCCTCGCTCACT
GACTCGCTGCGCTCGGTCGTTCGGCTGCGGCGAGCGGTATCAGCTCACTCAAAGGCGGTAATACGGTTAT
CCACAGAATCAGGGGATAACGCAGGAAAGAACATGTGAGCAAAAGGCCAGCAAAAGGCCAGGAACCGTAA
AAAGGCCGCGTTGCTGGCGTTTTTCCATAGGCTCCGCCCCCCTGACGAGCATCACAAAAATCGACGCTCA
AGTCAGAGGTGGCGAAACCCGACAGGACTATAAAGATACCAGGCGTTTCCCCCTGGAAGCTCCCTCGTGC
GCTCTCCTGTTCCGACCCTGCCGCTTACCGGATACCTGTCCGCCTTTCTCCCTTCGGGAAGCGTGGCGCT
TTCTCATAGCTCACGCTGTAGGTATCTCAGTTCGGTGTAGGTCGTTCGCTCCAAGCTGGGCTGTGTGCAC
GAACCCCCCGTTCAGCCCGACCGCTGCGCCTTATCCGGTAACTATCGTCTTGAGTCCAACCCGGTAAGAC
ACGACTTATCGCCACTGGCAGCAGCCACTGGTAACAGGATTAGCAGAGCGAGGTATGTAGGCGGTGCTAC
AGAGTTCTTGAAGTGGTGGCCTAACTACGGCTACACTAGAAGAACAGTATTTGGTATCTGCGCTCTGCTG
AAGCCAGTTACCTTCGGAAAAAGAGTTGGTAGCTCTTGATCCGGCAAACAAACCACCGCTGGTAGCGGTG
GTTTTTTTGTTTGCAAGCAGCAGATTACGCGCAGAAAAAAAGGATCTCAAGAAGATCCTTTGATCTTTTC
TACGGGGTCTGACGCTCAGTGGAACGAAAACTCACGTTAAGGGATTTTGGTCATGAGATTATCAAAAAGG
ATCTTCACCTAGATCCTTTTAAATTAAAAATGAAGTTTTAAATCAATCTAAAGTATATATGAGTAAACTT
GGTCTGACAGTTACCAATGCTTAATCAGTGAGGCACCTATCTCAGCGATCTGTCTATTTCGTTCATCCAT
AGTTGCCTGACTCCCCGTCGTGTAGATAACTACGATACGGGAGGGCTTACCATCTGGCCCCAGTGCTGCA
ATGATACCGCGAGACCCACGCTCACCGGCTCCAGATTTATCAGCAATAAACCAGCCAGCCGGAAGGGCCG
AGCGCAGAAGTGGTCCTGCAACTTTATCCGCCTCCATCCAGTCTATTAATTGTTGCCGGGAAGCTAGAGT
AAGTAGTTCGCCAGTTAATAGTTTGCGCAACGTTGTTGCCATTGCTACAGGCATCGTGGTGTCACGCTCG
TCGTTTGGTATGGCTTCATTCAGCTCCGGTTCCCAACGATCAAGGCGAGTTACATGATCCCCCATGTTGT
GCAAAAAAGCGGTTAGCTCCTTCGGTCCTCCGATCGTTGTCAGAAGTAAGTTGGCCGCAGTGTTATCACT
CATGGTTATGGCAGCACTGCATAATTCTCTTACTGTCATGCCATCCGTAAGATGCTTTTCTGTGACTGGT
GAGTACTCAACCAAGTCATTCTGAGAATAGTGTATGCGGCGACCGAGTTGCTCTTGCCCGGCGTCAATAC
GGGATAATACCGCGCCACATAGCAGAACTTTAAAAGTGCTCATCATTGGAAAACGTTCTTCGGGGCGAAA
ACTCTCAAGGATCTTACCGCTGTTGAGATCCAGTTCGATGTAACCCACTCGTGCACCCAACTGATCTTCA
GCATCTTTTACTTTCACCAGCGTTTCTGGGTGAGCAAAAACAGGAAGGCAAAATGCCGCAAAAAAGGGAA
TAAGGGCGACACGGAAATGTTGAATACTCATACTCTTCCTTTTTCAATATTATTGAAGCATTTATCAGGG
TTATTGTCTCATGAGCGGATACATATTTGAATGTATTTAGAAAAATAAACAAATAGGGGTTCCGCGCACA
TTTCCCCGAAAAGTGCCACCTGACGTCGACGGATCGGGAGATCTCCCGATCCCCTATGGTGCACTCTCAG
TACAATCTGCTCTGATGCCGCATAGTTAAGCCAGTATCTGCTCCCTGCTTGTGTGTTGGAGGTCGCTGAG
TAGTGCGCGAGCAAAATTTAAGCTACAACAAGGCAAGGCTTGACCGACAATTGCATGAAGAATCTGCTTA
GGGTTAGGCGTTTTGCGCTGCTTCGCGATGTACGGGCCAGATATACGCGTT
