>Addgene plasmid #136540 | pSLIK_hygro_p53(R280K)_V5 | depositor partial sequence | sequence record 263403 | pSLIK_hygro_p53(R280K)_V5 sequence 1266 bps
ATGGAGGAGCCGCAGTCAGATCCTAGCGTCGAGCCCCCTCTGAGTCAGGAAACATTTTCAGACCTATGGA
AACTACTTCCTGAAAACAACGTTCTGTCCCCCTTGCCGTCCCAAGCAATGGATGATTTGATGCTGTCCCC
GGACGATATTGAACAATGGTTCACTGAAGACCCAGGTCCAGATGAAGCTCCCAGAATGCCAGAGGCTGCT
CCCCCCGTGGCCCCTGCACCAGCAGCTCCTACACCGGCGGCCCCTGCACCAGCCCCCTCCTGGCCCCTGT
CATCTTCTGTCCCTTCCCAGAAAACCTACCAGGGCAGCTACGGTTTCCGTCTGGGCTTCTTGCATTCTGG
GACAGCCAAGTCTGTGACTTGCACGTACTCCCCTGCCCTCAACAAGATGTTTTGCCAACTGGCCAAGACC
TGCCCTGTGCAGCTGTGGGTTGATTCCACACCCCCGCCCGGCACCCGCGTCCGCGCCATGGCCATCTACA
AGCAGTCACAGCACATGACGGAGGTTGTGAGGCGCTGCCCCCACCATGAGCGCTGCTCAGATAGCGATGG
TCTGGCCCCTCCTCAGCATCTTATCCGAGTGGAAGGAAATTTGCGTGTGGAGTATTTGGATGACAGAAAC
ACTTTTCGACATAGTGTGGTGGTGCCCTATGAGCCGCCTGAGGTTGGCTCTGACTGTACCACCATCCACT
ACAACTACATGTGTAACAGTTCCTGCATGGGCGGCATGAACCGGAGGCCCATCCTCACCATCATCACACT
GGAAGACTCCAGTGGTAATCTACTGGGACGGAACAGCTTTGAGGTGCGTGTTTGTGCCTGTCCTGGGAAA
GACCGGCGCACAGAGGAAGAGAATCTCCGCAAGAAAGGGGAGCCTCACCACGAGCTGCCCCCAGGGAGCA
CTAAGCGAGCACTGCCCAACAACACCAGCTCCTCTCCCCAGCCAAAGAAGAAACCACTGGATGGAGAATA
TTTCACCCTTCAGATCCGTGGGCGTGAGCGCTTCGAGATGTTCCGAGAGCTGAATGAGGCCTTGGAACTC
AAGGATGCCCAGGCTGGGAAGGAGCCAGGGGGGAGCAGGGCTCACTCCAGCCACCTGAAGTCCAAAAAGG
GTCAGTCTACCTCCCGCCATAAAAAACTCATGTTCAAGACAGAAGGGCCTGACTCAGACAAGGGCTCGAG
TCTAGAGGGCCCGCGGTTCGAAGGTAAGCCTATCCCTAACCCTCTCCTCGGTCTCGATTCTACGCGTACC
GGTTAG
